>Addgene plasmid #232642 | pXJ-Myc-IRF2 | addgene full sequence | sequence record 464298 | Addgene NGS Result
CCGTTACATAACTTACGGTAAATGGCCCGCCTGGCTGACCGCCCAACGACCCCCGCCCATTGACGTCAAT
AATGACGTATGTTCCCATAGTAACGCCAATAGGGACTTTCCATTGACGTCAATGGGTGGAGTATTTACGG
TAAACTGCCCACTTGGCAGTACATCAAGTGTATCATATGCCAAGTACGCCCCCTATTGACGTCAATGACG
GTAAATGGCCCGCCTGGCATTATGCCCAGTACATGACCTTATGGGACTTTCCTACTTGGCAGTACATCTA
CGTATTAGTCATCGCTATTACCATGGTGATGCGGTTTTGGCAGTACATCAATGGGCGTGGATAGCGGTTT
GACTCACGGGGATTTCCAAGTCTCCACCCCATTGACGTCAATGGGAGTTTGTTTTGGCACCAAAATCAAC
GGGACTTTCCAAAATGTCGTAACAACTCCGCCCCATTGACGCAAATGGGCGGTAGGCGTGTACGGTGGGA
GGTCTATATAAGCAGAGCTCGTTTAGTGAACCGTCAGATCGCCTGGAGACGCCATCCACGCTGTTTTGAC
CTCCATAGAAGACACCGGGACCGATCCAGCCTCCGCGGCCGGGAACGGTGCATTGGAACGGACCCCTAGG
CTTTTGCAAAAAGCTCCGGATCGATCCTGAGAACTTCAGGGTGAGTTTGGGGACCCTTGATTGTTCTTTC
TTTTTCGCTATTGTAAAATTCATGTTATATGGAGGGGGCAAAGTTTTCAGGGTGTTGTTTAGAATGGGAA
GATGTCCCTTGTATCACCATGGACCCTCATGATAATTTTGTTTCTTTCACTTTCTACTCTGTTGACAACC
ATTGTCTCCTCTTATTTTCTTTTCATTTTCTGTAACTTTTTCGTTAAACTTTAGCTTGCATTTGTAACGA
ATTTTTAAATTCACTTTTGTTTATTTGTCAGATTGTAAGTACTTTCTCTAATCACTTTTTTTTCAAGGCA
ATCAGGGTATATTATATTGTACTTCAGCACAGTTTTAGAGAACAATTGTTATAATTAAATGATAAGGTAG
AATATTTCTGCATATAAATTCTGGCTGGCGTGGAAATATTCTTATTGGTAGAAACAACTACATCCTGGTC
ATCATCCTGCCTTTCTCTTTATGGTTACAATGATATACACTGTTTGAGATGAGGATAAAATACTCTGAGT
CCAAACCGGGCCCCTCTGCTAACCATGTTCATGCCTTCTTCTTTTTCCTACAGCTCCTGGGCAACGTGCT
GGTTATTGTGCTGTCTCATCATTTTGGCAAAGAATTGTAATACGACTCACTATAGGGCGAATTCACCATG
GCAGAGGAGCAAAAGCTCATTTCTGAAGAGGACTTGTTGCGGAAACATATGGGATCCATGCCGGTGGAAA
GGATGCGCATGCGCCCGTGGCTGGAGGAGCAGATAAACTCCAACACGATCCCGGGGCTCAAGTGGCTTAA
CAAGGAAAAGAAGATTTTTCAGATCCCCTGGATGCATGCGGCTAGACATGGGTGGGATGTGGAAAAAGAT
GCACCACTCTTTAGAAACTGGGCAATCCATACAGGAAAGCATCAACCAGGAGTAGATAAACCTGATCCCA
AAACATGGAAGGCGAATTTCAGATGCGCCATGAATTCCTTGCCTGATATTGAAGAAGTCAAGGATAAAAG
CATAAAGAAAGGAAATAATGCCTTCAGGGTCTACCGAATGCTGCCCCTATCAGAACGGCCTTCTAAGAAA
GGAAAGAAACCAAAGACAGAAAAAGAAGACAAAGTTAAGCACATCAAGCAAGAACCAGTTGAGTCATCTC
TGGGGCTTAGTAATGGAGTAAGTGATCTTTCTCCTGAGTATGCGGTCCTGACTTCAACTATAAAAAATGA
AGTGGATAGTACGGTGAACATCATAGTTGTAGGACAGTCCCATCTGGACAGCAACATTGAGAATCAAGAG
ATTGTCACCAATCCGCCAGACATTTGCCAAGTTGTAGAGGTGACCACTGAGAGCGACGAGCAGCCGGTCA
GCATGAGCGAGCTCTACCCTCTGCAGATCTCCCCCGTGTCTTCCTATGCAGAAAGCGAAACGACTGATAG
TGTGCCCAGCGATGAAGAGAGTGCCGAGGGACGGCCACACTGGCGGAAGAGGAATATTGAAGGCAAACAG
TACCTCAGCAACATGGGGACTCGAGGCTCCTACCTGCTGCCCGGCATGGCGTCCTTCGTCACTTCCAACA
AACCGGACCTCCAGGTCACCATCAAAGAGGAGAGCAATCCGGTGCCTTACAACAGCTCCTGGCCCCCTTT
TCAAGACCTCCCCCTTTCTTCCTCCATGACCCCAGCATCCAGCAGCAGTCGGCCAGACCGGGAGACCCGG
GCCAGCGTCATCAAGAAAACATCGGATATCACCCAGGCCCGCGTCAAGAGCTGTTAAGCCGTCGAGGGGG
GGCCCGGTACCTTAATTAATTAAGGTACCAGGTAAGTGTACCCAATTCGCCCTATAGTGAGTCGTATTAC
AATTCACTCGATCGCCCTTCCCAACAGTTGCGCAGCCTGAATGGCGAATGGAGATCCAATTTTTAAGTGT
ATAATGTGTTAAACTACTGATTCTAATTGTTTGTGTATTTTAGATTCACAGTCCCAAGGCTCATTTCAGG
CCCCTCAGTCCTCACAGTCTGTTCATGATCATAATCAGCCATACCACATTTGTAGAGGTTTTACTTGCTT
TAAAAAACCTCCCACACCTCCCCCTGAACCTGAAACATAAAATGAATGCAATTGTTGTTGTTAACTTGTT
TATTGCAGCTTATAATGGTTACAAATAAAGCAATAGCATCACAAATTTCACAAATAAAGCATTTTTTTCA
CTGCATTCTAGTTGTGGTTTGTCCAAACTCATCAATGTATCTTAACGCTCGACTCTAGACTCTTCCGCTT
CCTCGCTCACTGACTCGCTGCGCTCGGTCGTTCGGCTGCGGCGAGCGGTATCAGCTCACTCAAAGGCGGT
AATACGGTTATCCACAGAATCAGGGGATAACGCAGGAAAGAACATGTGAGCAAAAGGCCAGCAAAAGGCC
AGGAACCGTAAAAAGGCCGCGTTGCTGGCGTTTTTCCATAGGCTCCGCCCCCCTGACGAGCATCACAAAA
ATCGACGCTCAAGTCAGAGGTGGCGAAACCCGACAGGACTATAAAGATACCAGGCGTTTCCCCCTGGAAG
CTCCCTCGTGCGCTCTCCTGTTCCGACCCTGCCGCTTACCGGATACCTGTCCGCCTTTCTCCCTTCGGGA
AGCGTGGCGCTTTCTCATAGCTCACGCTGTAGGTATCTCAGTTCGGTGTAGGTCGTTCGCTCCAAGCTGG
GCTGTGTGCACGAACCCCCCGTTCAGCCCGACCGCTGCGCCTTATCCGGTAACTATCGTCTTGAGTCCAA
CCCGGTAAGACACGACTTATCGCCACTGGCAGCAGCCACTGGTAACAGGATTAGCAGAGCGAGGTATGTA
GGCGGTGCTACAGAGTTCTTGAAGTGGTGGCCTAACTACGGCTACACTAGAAGAACAGTATTTGGTATCT
GCGCTCTGCTGAAGCCAGTTACCTTCGGAAAAAGAGTTGGTAGCTCTTGATCCGGCAAACAAACCACCGC
TGGTAGCGGTGGTTTTTTTGTTTGCAAGCAGCAGATTACGCGCAGAAAAAAAGGATCTCAAGAAGATCCT
TTGATCTTTTCTACGGGGTCTGACGCTCAGTGGAACGAAAACTCACGTTAAGGGATTTTGGTCATGAGAT
TATCAAAAAGGATCTTCACCTAGATCCTTTTAAATTAAAAATGAAGTTTTAAATCAATCTAAAGTATATA
TGAGTAAACTTGGTCTGACAGTTACCAATGCTTAATCAGTGAGGCACCTATCTCAGCGATCTGTCTATTT
CGTTCATCCATAGTTGCCTGACTCCCCGTCGTGTAGATAACTACGATACGGGAGGGCTTACCATCTGGCC
CCAGTGCTGCAATGATACCGCGAGACCCACGCTCACCGGCTCCAGATTTATCAGCAATAAACCAGCCAGC
CGGAAGGGCCGAGCGCAGAAGTGGTCCTGCAACTTTATCCGCCTCCATCCAGTCTATTAATTGTTGCCGG
GAAGCTAGAGTAAGTAGTTCGCCAGTTAATAGTTTGCGCAACGTTGTTGCCATTGCTACAGGCATCGTGG
TGTCACGCTCGTCGTTTGGTATGGCTTCATTCAGCTCCGGTTCCCAACGATCAAGGCGAGTTACATGATC
CCCCATGTTGTGCAAAAAAGCGGTTAGCTCCTTCGGTCCTCCGATCGTTGTCAGAAGTAAGTTGGCCGCA
GTGTTATCACTCATGGTTATGGCAGCACTGCATAATTCTCTTACTGTCATGCCATCCGTAAGATGCTTTT
CTGTGACTGGTGAGTACTCAACCAAGTCATTCTGAGAATAGTGTATGCGGCGACCGAGTTGCTCTTGCCC
GGCGTCAATACGGGATAATACCGCGCCACATAGCAGAACTTTAAAAGTGCTCATCATTGGAAAACGTTCT
TCGGGGCGAAAACTCTCAAGGATCTTACCGCTGTTGAGATCCAGTTCGATGTAACCCACTCGTGCACCCA
ACTGATCTTCAGCATCTTTTACTTTCACCAGCGTTTCTGGGTGAGCAAAAACAGGAAGGCAAAATGCCGC
AAAAAAGGGAATAAGGGCGACACGGAAATGTTGAATACTCATACTCTTCCTTTTTCAATATTATTGAAGC
ATTTATCAGGGTTATTGTCTCATGAGCGGATACATATTTGAATGTATTTAGAAAAATAAACAAATAGGGG
TTCCGCGCACATTTCCCCGAAAAGTGCCACCTGACGTCTAAGAAACCATTATTATCATGACATTAACCTA
TAAAAATAGGCGTATCACGAGGCCCTTTCGTCTCGCGCGTTTCGGTGATGACGGTGAAAACCTCTGACAC
ATGCAGCTCCCGGAGACGGTCACAGCTTGTCTGTAAGCGGATGCCGGGAGCAGACAAGCCCGTCAGGGCG
CGTCAGCGGGTGTTGGCGGGTGTCGGGGCTGGCTTAACTATGCGGCATCAGAGCAGATTGTACTGAGAGT
GCACCATATGCGGTGTGAAATACCGCACAGATGCGTAAGGAGAAAATACCGCATCAGGAAATTGTAAGCG
TTAATATTTTGTTAAAATTCGCGTTAAATTTTTGTTAAATCAGCTCATTTTTTAACCAATAGGCCGAAAT
CGGCAAAATCCCTTATAAATCAAAAGAATAGACCGAGATAGGGT
[37 nt withheld, positions 5295-5331]
AAAGAACGTGGACTCCAACGTCAAAGG
[49 nt withheld, positions 5359-5407]
T
[91 nt withheld, positions 5409-5499]
G
[124 nt withheld, positions 5501-5624]
CCATTCGCCATTCAGGCTGCGCAACTGTTGGGAAGGGCGATCGGTGCGGGCCTCTTCGCTATTACGCCAG
CTAGAGT
Features (pLannotate 1.2.2; 20 found; start..end, strand, type, name):
      2..305     +  enhancer       CMV enhancer: human cytomegalovirus immediate early enhancer
    306..509     +  promoter       CMV promoter: human cytomegalovirus (CMV) immediate early promoter
    625..647     +  promoter       SRα promoter (fragment): hybrid promoter consisting of the SV40 early promoter plus part of the long terminal repeat of human T-lymphotrophic virus 1
    671..1243    +  intron         β-globin intron: intron from rabbit β-globin gene
   1298..1316    +  promoter       T7 promoter: promoter for bacteriophage T7 RNA polymerase
   1337..1366    +  CDS            Myc: Myc (human c-Myc proto-oncogene) epitope tag
   1388..2434    +  CDS            IRF2: IRF2_HUMAN - Experimental evidence at protein level: Swiss-Prot protein existence level 1. Specifically binds to the upstream regulatory region of type I IFN and IFN-inducible MHC class I genes (the interferon consensus sequence (ICS)) and represses those genes. Also acts as an activator for several genes including H4 and IL7. Constitutively binds to the ISRE promoter to activate IL7. Involved in cell cycle regulation through binding the site II (HiNF-M) promoter region of H4 and activating transcription during cell growth. Antagonizes IRF1 transcriptional activation. From Homo sapiens (Human)
   2442..2461    +  misc_feature   MCS (fragment): pBluescript multiple cloning site
   2501..2519    -  promoter       T7 promoter: promoter for bacteriophage T7 RNA polymerase
   2529..2568    +  CDS            lacZα (fragment): LacZα fragment of β-galactosidase; lacZ fragment
   2578..2633    +  intron         small t intron (fragment): SV40 (simian virus 40) small t antigen intron
   2633..2770    +  CDS            large T antigen (fragment): large T antigen from SV40 (simian virus 40)
   2793..2914    +  polyA_signal   SV40 poly(A) signal: SV40 polyadenylation signal
   3113..3701    -  rep_origin     ori: high-copy-number ColE1/pMB1/pBR322/pUC origin of replication
   3872..4732    -  CDS            AmpR: β-lactamase; bla; confers resistance to ampicillin, carbenicillin, and related antibiotics
   4733..4837    -  promoter       AmpR promoter: bla
   4932..4967    +  CDS            rop (fragment): Rop protein, which maintains plasmids at low copy number; rop
   5069..5168    +  misc_feature   bom (fragment): basis of mobility region from pBR322
   5196..5624    -  rep_origin     f1 ori (sequence partly withheld): f1 bacteriophage origin of replication; arrow indicates direction of (+) strand synthesis
   5628..5696    -  CDS            lacZα (fragment): LacZα fragment of β-galactosidase; lacZ fragment
