[The description below was written by a language model from this plasmid's Addgene catalogue record and pLannotate feature annotations shown in this document.]
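Description:
pXJ-Myc-IRF2 is a mammalian expression plasmid built on a modified pXJ40 backbone for transient expression of human IRF2 carrying an N-terminal Myc epitope tag. It is maintained in E. coli as a high-copy plasmid through a ColE1/pUC-type origin and selected with ampicillin via the β-lactamase gene. An f1 origin is also present, along with small remnants of rop, bom and lacZα inherited from earlier cloning vectors. The record lists no mammalian selection marker, so the plasmid is suited to transient transfection rather than to making stable lines.

The expression cassette is driven by the human cytomegalovirus immediate early enhancer and promoter, followed by a rabbit β-globin intron, an arrangement commonly used to improve processing and accumulation of the transcript. A T7 promoter sits just upstream of the coding region and could in principle support in vitro transcription; a second T7 promoter lies in the opposite orientation downstream of the insert. The Myc tag precedes the IRF2 open reading frame, which was inserted by restriction cloning between BamHI (retained) and SalI (destroyed). The transcript ends in SV40-derived sequence, including fragments of the small t intron and large T antigen region and the SV40 polyadenylation signal.

IRF2 is an interferon regulatory factor that binds interferon consensus elements, represses type I interferon and interferon-inducible genes, antagonises IRF1, and activates certain other genes. The construct allows overexpression of this transcription factor in cultured mammalian cells, with detection or immunoprecipitation through the Myc epitope. The associated publication concerns transcriptional regulation at a hyperlipidemia-associated variant, though the record does not detail the specific experiments.
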