Addgene plasmid #232642: pXJ-Myc-IRF2
Purpose: transient expresses IRF2 in mammalian cells
Depositing lab: Chen-Yang Shen. Publication: A common variant in 11q23.3 associated with hyperlipidemia is mediated by the binding and regulation of GATA4. Chou WC, Chen WT, Shen CY. NPJ Genom Med. 2022 Jan 19;7(1):4. doi: 10.1038/s41525-021-00279-5. PubMed 35046404.
Backbone
  Vector backbone: modified pXJ40
  Backbone size w/o insert (bp): 4669
  Vector type: Mammalian Expression
  Selectable markers: No mammalian selection marker
Growth in bacteria
  Bacterial resistance: Ampicillin, 100 μg/mL
  Growth temperature: 37°C
  Growth strain: DH5alpha
  Copy number: High Copy
Gene/Insert
  Gene/Insert name: IRF2
  Species: H. sapiens (human)
  Insert size (bp): 1053
  Entrez Gene: IRF2 (a.k.a. IRF-2)
  Promoter: CMV
  Tag / fusion protein: Myc (N terminal on insert)
  Cloning method: Restriction Enzyme; 5′ cloning site BamHI (not destroyed); 3′ cloning site SalI (destroyed during cloning)
  Sequencing primers: 5′ Bglob-intron-F; 3′ SV40pA-R
Terms and licenses: Academic/Nonprofit Terms; Industry Terms: Not Available to Industry
How to cite: pXJ-Myc-IRF2 was a gift from Chen-Yang Shen (Addgene plasmid # 232642 ; http://n2t.net/addgene:232642 ; RRID:Addgene_232642)
